>Addgene plasmid #228299 | pMT1026 | addgene full sequence | sequence record 457081 | Addgene NGS Result
GACGAAAGGGCCTCGTGATACGCCTATTTTTATAGGTTAATGTCATGATAATAATGGTTTCTTAGACGTC
AGGTGGCACTTTTCGGGGAAATGTGCGCGGAACCCCTATTTGTTTATTTTTCTAAATACATTCAAATATG
TATCCGCTCATGAGACAATAACCCTGATAAATGCTTCAATAATATTGAAAAAGGAAGAGTATGAGTATTC
AACATTTCCGTGTCGCCCTTATTCCCTTTTTTGCGGCATTTTGCCTTCCTGTTTTTGCTCACCCAGAAAC
GCTGGTGAAAGTAAAAGATGCTGAAGATCAGTTGGGTGCACGAGTGGGTTACATCGAACTGGATCTCAAC
AGCGGTAAGATCCTTGAGAGTTTTCGCCCCGAAGAACGTTTTCCAATGATGAGCACTTTTAAAGTTCTGC
TATGTGGCGCGGTATTATCCCGTATTGACGCCGGGCAAGAGCAACTCGGTCGCCGCATACACTATTCTCA
GAATGACTTGGTTGAGTACTCACCAGTCACAGAAAAGCATCTTACGGATGGCATGACAGTAAGAGAATTA
TGCAGTGCTGCCATAACCATGAGTGATAACACTGCGGCCAACTTACTTCTGACAACGATCGGAGGACCGA
AGGAGCTAACCGCTTTTTTGCACAACATGGGGGATCATGTAACTCGCCTTGATCGTTGGGAACCGGAGCT
GAATGAAGCCATACCAAACGACGAGCGTGACACCACGATGCCTGTAGCAATGGCAACAACGTTGCGCAAA
CTATTAACTGGCGAACTACTTACTCTAGCTTCCCGGCAACAATTAATAGACTGGATGGAGGCGGATAAAG
TTGCAGGACCACTTCTGCGCTCGGCCCTTCCGGCTGGCTGGTTTATTGCTGATAAATCTGGAGCCGGTGA
GCGTGGGTCTCGCGGTATCATTGCAGCACTGGGGCCAGATGGTAAGCCCTCCCGTATCGTAGTTATCTAC
ACGACGGGGAGTCAGGCAACTATGGATGAACGAAATAGACAGATCGCTGAGATAGGTGCCTCACTGATTA
AGCATTGGTAACTGTCAGACCAAGTTTACTCATATATACTTTAGATTGATTTAAAACTTCATTTTTAATT
TAAAAGGATCTAGGTGAAGATCCTTTTTGATAATCTCATGACCAAAATCCCTTAACGTGAGTTTTCGTTC
CACTGAGCGTCAGACCCCGTAGAAAAGATCAAAGGATCTTCTTGAGATCCTTTTTTTCTGCGCGTAATCT
GCTGCTTGCAAACAAAAAAACCACCGCTACCAGCGGTGGTTTGTTTGCCGGATCAAGAGCTACCAACTCT
TTTTCCGAAGGTAACTGGCTTCAGCAGAGCGCAGATACCAAATACTGTTCTTCTAGTGTAGCCGTAGTTA
GGCCACCACTTCAAGAACTCTGTAGCACCGCCTACATACCTCGCTCTGCTAATCCTGTTACCAGTGGCTG
CTGCCAGTGGCGATAAGTCGTGTCTTACCGGGTTGGACTCAAGACGATAGTTACCGGATAAGGCGCAGCG
GTCGGGCTGAACGGGGGGTTCGTGCACACAGCCCAGCTTGGAGCGAACGACCTACACCGAACTGAGATAC
CTACAGCGTGAGCTATGAGAAAGCGCCACGCTTCCCGAAGGGAGAAAGGCGGACAGGTATCCGGTAAGCG
GCAGGGTCGGAACAGGAGAGCGCACGAGGGAGCTTCCAGGGGGAAACGCCTGGTATCTTTATAGTCCTGT
CGGGTTTCGCCACCTCTGACTTGAGCGTCGATTTTTGTGATGCTCGTCAGGGGGGCGGAGCCTATGGAAA
AACGCCAGCAACGCGGCCTTTTTACGGTTCCTGGCCTTTTGCTGGCCTTTTGCTCACATGTTCTTTCCTG
CGTTATCCCCTGATTCTGTGGATAACCGTATTACCGCCTTTGAGTGAGCTGATACCGCTCGCCGCAGCCG
AACGACCGAGCGCAGCGAGTCAGTGAGCGAGGAAGCGGAAGAGCGCCCAATACGCAAACCGCCTCTCCCC
GCGCGTTGGCCGATTCATTAATGCAGCTGGCACGACAGGTTTCCCGACTGGAAAGCGGGCAGTGAGCGCA
ACGCAATTAATGTGAGTTAGCTCACTCATTAGGCACCCCAGGCTTTACACTTTATGCTTCCGGCTCGTAT
GTTGTGTGGAATTGTGAGCGGATAACAATTTCACACAGGAAACAGCTATGACCATGATTACGCCAAGCTT
GCGGCCGCGGATCCGAGTCACAATCTGCTTCCACAGACGAGTACAAGGACAGGCAAAAGGAATTGGAAGA
AGTTGCTAACCCAATAATGAGCAAGTTCTATGGAGCTGCTGGTGGAGCTCCTGGTGGAGCTCCTGGTGGC
TTCCCTGGAGGTTTCCCTGGCGGAGCTGGCGCAGCTGGCGGTGCCCCAGGTGGTGCTGCCCCAGGCGGAG
ACAGCGGACCAACCGTGGAAGAAGTCGATTAAGCAATTCAACGGATAAATTCTGGTTAATATATATAACG
TGAATAGGAAATTAAGGAAATTTTGGATCTAATAATGTGCTGTATGCCGACATCGGGCATCGTAGATTGT
ATAGTATCGCTGACACTATAATAAGCCAGCCAAAACCCCTAAACCAGTTGCCCTCCACTAATTAGTGTAC
TACCCAATCTTGCCTCTTCGGGTGTCTTTTATAAGGACAGATTCACAAGCTCTTGTTGCCCAATACACAC
ATACACACAGAGATAATAGCAGTCACTAGTGCGTCGACATGGCTAGAACTCCATCCAGATCATCTATTGG
TTCTTTGAGATCACCACATACTCATAAGGCTATTTTGACCTCCACCATCGAAATCTTGAAAGAATGTGGT
TACTCCGGTTTGTCCATTGGATCTGTTGCTAGACGTGCTGGTGCTTCTAAACCTACTATCTACAGATGGT
GGACTAACAAGGCTGCTTTGATTGCTGAAGTTTACGAAAACGAATCCGAACAGGTTAGAAAGTTTCCAGA
TTTGGGTTCCTTTAAGGCCGATTTGGATTTCTTGTTGAGAAACTTGTGGAAGGTTTGGAGAGAAACTATT
TGTGGTGAAGCCTTCAGATGCGTTATTGCAGAAGCTCAATTAGATCCAGCTACTTTGACTCAATTGAAGG
ACCAATTCATGGAAAGACGTAGAGAAATGCCAAAAAAGTTGGTTGAAAACGCCATCTCTAATGGTGAATT
GCCAAAGGATACAAACCGTGAGTTGTTGTTGGATATGATTTTCGGTTTTTGCTGGTACAGGTTGTTGACT
GAACAATTGACTGTTGAACAAGACATCGAAGAGTTCACGTTCTTGTTAATCAATGGTGTTTGTCCAGGTA
CTCAAAGAGGTCCAGCAGACGCTTTGGATGATTTTGATTTGGATATGTTGCCTGCTGATGCCTTGGATGA
CTTCGACTTAGACATGTTACCAGCCGATGCATTAGACGATTTCGACCTTGATATGTTACCTGGTCCACCA
AAAAAGAAGAGAAAGGTCTAACCTCGAGCGCATTTTACCACATCTCTACTTGTTCTCACGACCCCTTGCA
TCGCATATCCTACACATTTTAAATCGGCATTCCTTCCAAGCATATTCTTAATTCCTAATTTTACATAGTT
TTTTTTTTTTTTTAGAGAAAATAACAACAATATACATAGAACTTACTTACTCAATTCTACTATATCTTTT
TTTTTTGTTACTATTAGTCATGTTTGCATGACTCCATTACATTTTCGTTTTTTTGCTAGCCAATTCTGGT
CGTCGGAAAAACTTTTCATTGAATCTTTCAAAGCGTGTAGCAGTTGCATTTTTTTAAAAATGAATATGTA
TGCAAAATATATATATGTATATATATGCCTAATATACATAATAATAGAAAAAAAAAACCTCATACGAAAT
AGGCGCTTCTCGTATCTATACTCAACCCGCCCCCAATGCTGAAAATTGTTAGATCTTCTAGAGACAATAA
GAAGAAAAAAAAAGAAAAGCGGTGGGGGAGGGATTATTAAATAAGGATTATGTAACCCCAGGGTACCGTT
CTATACATATTTAAGGATTATTTAGGACAATCGATGAAATCGGCATCAAACTGGATGGGAGTATAGTGTC
CGGATAATCGGATAAATCATCTTGCGAGGAGCCGCTTGGTTGGTTGGTGAGAGGAGTGAAATATGTGTCT
CCTCACCCAAGAATCGCGATATCAGCACCCTGTGGGGGACACTATTGGCCTCCCTCCCAAACCTTCGATG
TGGTAGTGCTTTATTATATTGATTACATTGATTACATAGCTAAACCCTGCCTGGTTGCAAGTTGAGCTCC
GAATTCCAATATTAGTAAAATGCCTGCAAGATAACCTCGGTATGGCGTCCGACCCCGCTTAATTATTTTA
ACTCCTTTCCAACGAGGACTTCGTAATTTTTGATTAGGGAGTTGAGAAACGGGGGGTCTTGATACCTCCT
CGATTTCAGATCCCACCCCCTCTCAGTCCCAAGTGGGACCCCCCTCGGCCGTGAAATGCGCGCACTTTAG
TTTTTTTCGCATGTAAACGCCGGTGTCCGTCATCTAGAGAATTCCCCGCTCAGAAGAACTCGTCAAGAAG
GCGATAGAAGGCGATGCGCTGCGAATCGGGAGCGGCGATACCGTAAAGCACGAGGAAGCGGTCAGCCCAT
TCGCCGCCAAGCTCTTCAGCAATATCACGGGTAGCCAACGCTATGTCCTGATAGCGGTCCGCCACACCCA
GCCGGCCACAGTCGATGAATCCAGAAAAGCGGCCATTTTCCACCATGATATTCGGCAAGCAGGCATCGCC
ATGGGTCACGACGAGATCCTCGCCGTCGGGCATGCGCGCCTTGAGCCTGGCGAACAGTTCGGCTGGCGCG
AGCCCCTGATGCTCTTCGTCCAGATCATCCTGATCGACAAGACCGGCTTCCATCCGAGTACGTGCTCGCT
CGATGCGATGTTTCGCTTGGTGGTCGAATGGGCAGGTAGCCGGATCAAGCGTATGCAGCCGCCGCATTGC
ATCAGCCATGATGGATACTTTCTCGGCAGGAGCAAGGTGAGATGACAGGAGATCCTGCCCCGGCACTTCG
CCCAATAGCAGCCAGTCCCTTCCCGCTTCAGTGACAACGTCGAGCACAGCTGCGCAAGGAACGCCCGTCG
TGGCCAGCCACGATAGCCGCGCTGCCTCGTCCTGCAGTTCATTCAGGGCACCGGACAGGTCGGTCTTGAC
AAAAAGAACCGGGCGCCCCTGCGCTGACAGCCGGAACACGGCGGCATCAGAGCAGCCGATTGTCTGTTGT
GCCCAGTCATAGCCGAATAGCCTCTCCACCCAAGCGGCCGGAGAACCTGCGTGCAATCCATCTTGTTCAA
TCATATGGTTTCTATATTATCTTTGTACTAAAGAGCAATTGATAATGTGCGAGAAAAACTGGTCCTTATA
TACCGTTTGCAGCACTCCCTCCCGAACTTTACGAAAAGTCGTGCGCCACCTGATTTTCATCACGCCAAAA
ACCTACACGTATGACTACTCCGGGCCAGTGTTCACCACGAGCTATATAGTGTTAATTAATTACCTTATTG
GTTAGCTCTGCATGTAAGGGTGGTGTGAGCCGGGAATTGGGTCTACTCTAGCGTTCAGTAAGGTGATATA
AAGCTCTGTAGAATTCACTGGCCGTCGTTTTACAACGTCGTGACTGGGAAAACCCTGGCGTTACCCAACT
TAATCGCCTTGCAGCACATCCCCCTTTCGCCAGCTGGCGTAATAGCGAAGAGGCCCGCACCGATCGCCCT
TCCCAACAGTTGCGCAGCCTGAATGGCGAATGGCGCCTGATGCGGTATTTTCTCCTTACGCATCTGTGCG
GTATTTCACACCGCATATGGTGCACTCTCAGTACAATCTGCTCTGATGCCGCATAGTTAAGCCAGCCCCG
ACACCCGCCAACACCCGCTGACGCGCCCTGACGGGCTTGTCTGCTCCCGGCATCCGCTTACAGACAAGCT
GTGACCGTCTCCGGGAGCTGCATGTGTCAGAGGTTTTCACCGTCATCACCGAAACGCGCGA
Features (pLannotate 1.2.2; 18 found; start..end, strand, type, name):
     96..200     +  promoter       AmpR promoter: bla
    201..1061    +  CDS            AmpR: β-lactamase; bla; confers resistance to ampicillin, carbenicillin, and related antibiotics
   1232..1820    +  rep_origin     ori: high-copy-number ColE1/pMB1/pBR322/pUC origin of replication
   2003..2095    +  CDS            lacI (fragment): lac repressor; lacI; The lac repressor binds to the lac operator to inhibit transcription in E. coli. This inhibition can be relieved by adding lactose or isopropyl-β-D-thiogalactopyranoside (IPTG).
   2108..2129    +  protein_bind   CAP binding site: CAP binding activates transcription in the presence of cAMP. E. coli catabolite activator protein
   2144..2174    +  promoter       lac promoter: promoter for the E. coli lac operon
   2182..2198    +  protein_bind   lac operator: The lac repressor binds to the lac operator to inhibit transcription in E. coli. This inhibition can be relieved by adding lactose or isopropyl-β-D-thiogalactopyranoside (IPTG). lac repressor encoded by lacI
   2255..2479    +  CDS            HSP70 (fragment): HSP70_ALTAL - Also known as ALTA3. Experimental evidence at protein level: Swiss-Prot protein existence level 1. From Alternaria alternata (Alternaria rot fungus) (Torula alternata).
   3387..3410    +  CDS            VP96 (fragment): 6 tandem repeats of the minimal activation domain of herpes simplex virus VP16 (Cheng et al., 2013)
   3468..3487    +  CDS            VP96 (fragment): 6 tandem repeats of the minimal activation domain of herpes simplex virus VP16 (Cheng et al., 2013)
   3498..3517    +  CDS            SV40 NLS (fragment): nuclear localization signal of SV40 (simian virus 40) large T antigen
   3913..3969    -  CDS            YP251_YEAST (fragment): Protein uncertain: Swiss-Prot protein existence level 5. From Saccharomyces cerevisiae (strain ATCC 204508 / S288c) (Baker's yeast).
   3992..4009    -  promoter       ADH1 promoter (fragment): S. cerevisiae ADH1; promoter for alcohol dehydrogenase 1
   4070..4086    +  mobile_element Tn7L (fragment): mini-Tn7 element (left end of the Tn7 transposon) Tn7
   4603..5394    -  CDS            neo: KKA2_KLEPN - Also known as kan, nptII. Experimental evidence at protein level: Swiss-Prot protein existence level 1. Resistance to kanamycin, neomycin, paromomycin, ribostamycin, butirosin and gentamicin B. From Klebsiella pneumoniae.
   5683..5840    +  CDS            lacZα (fragment): LacZα fragment of β-galactosidase; lacZ fragment
   5846..5945    -  misc_feature   bom (fragment): basis of mobility region from pBR322
   6047..1       -  CDS            rop (fragment) (across the origin): Rop protein, which maintains plasmids at low copy number; rop
