[The description below was written by a language model from this plasmid's Addgene catalogue record and pLannotate feature annotations shown in this document.]
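Description:
pMT1026 is a 6,081-nt yeast expression plasmid built on pUC19 for synthetic-biology work. In E. coli it is maintained at high copy by the ColE1/pUC origin and selected with ampicillin through the bla gene and its native promoter. Remnants of the pUC19 lac region (CAP site, lac promoter and operator, lacZα fragment) flank the inserted cassettes. For selection in yeast it carries a neo (nptII) coding sequence conferring G418 resistance. No yeast replication origin or centromere is annotated, and the record does not state how the plasmid is maintained in the host. It also does not name the host species, although the "Kp" prefix of the promoter suggests Komagataella phaffii.

The payload is a synthetic transcriptional activator, PhlTA. It is derived from a Pseudomonas protegens protein and carries an E41G substitution. Its C terminus is fused to three tandem copies of the VP16 minimal activation domain (VP48) followed by a nuclear localization signal. The annotation supports this arrangement with VP16-repeat fragments and an SV40 NLS fragment at the 3' end of the unannotated coding region. Expression is driven constitutively by the KpYPT1 promoter, which the record describes as weak, and is paired with a weak terminator whose identity is not given. This combination is intended to hold the activator at a low steady-state level.

Several short annotated matches (HSP70, ADH1 promoter, Tn7L, YP251, bom, rop and lacI fragments) are probably incidental similarity hits within promoter, terminator or backbone sequence rather than functional parts. The plasmid comes from a study on designing strong inducible synthetic promoters in yeasts, where it would supply the trans-acting factor for such promoters. The record does not name the cognate operator sequences or the inducer.
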