Addgene plasmid #228299: pMT1026
Purpose: Constitutive expression of PhlTA mutant with weak promoter and terminator
Depositing lab: Jun Ishii. Depositing organization: Kobe University. Publication: Designing strong inducible synthetic promoters in yeasts. Tominaga M, Shima Y, Nozaki K, Ito Y, Someda M, Shoya Y, Hashii N, Obata C, Matsumoto-Kitano M, Suematsu K, Matsukawa T, Hosoya K, Hashiba N, Kondo A, Ishii J. Nat Commun. 2024 Dec 19;15(1):10653. doi: 10.1038/s41467-024-54865-z. PubMed 39702268.
Backbone
  Vector backbone: pUC19
  Vector type: Yeast Expression, Synthetic Biology
  Selectable markers: Neomycin (select with G418)
Growth in bacteria
  Bacterial resistance: Ampicillin, 100 μg/mL
  Growth temperature: 37°C
  Growth strain: DH5alpha
  Copy number: High Copy
Gene/Insert
  Gene/Insert name: phlTA mutant
  Species: Synthetic; Pseudomonas protegens
  Mutation: E41G
  Promoter: KpYPT1 promoter
  Tag / fusion protein: Three copies of VP16 (VP48)-Nuclear localization signal (C terminal on insert)
  Cloning method: Ligation Independent Cloning
Terms and licenses: Academic/Nonprofit Terms; Industry Terms: Not Available to Industry
How to cite: pMT1026 was a gift from Jun Ishii (Addgene plasmid # 228299 ; http://n2t.net/addgene:228299 ; RRID:Addgene_228299)
